Addgene plasmid #111394: pAAV-hSyn-DIO {hCAR}off-{GCaMP6f}on-W3SL
Purpose: AAV vector with hSynapsin promoter, Cre-OFF hCAR (for efficient CAV-2 infection), Cre-ON GCaMP6f (ultrasensitive calcium sensor), and W3SL regulatory cassette (for maximize cloning capacity)
Depositing lab: Adam Kepecs. Depositing organization: Cold Spring Harbor Laboratory. Publication: A Viral Receptor Complementation Strategy to Overcome CAV-2 Tropism for Efficient Retrograde Targeting of Neurons. Li SJ, Vaughan A, Sturgill JF, Kepecs A. Neuron. 2018 Jun 6;98(5):905-917.e5. doi: 10.1016/j.neuron.2018.05.028. PubMed 29879392.
Backbone
  Vector backbone: pAAV
  Backbone size w/o insert (bp): 4126
  Total vector size (bp): 6615
  Vector type: Mammalian Expression, AAV
Growth in bacteria
  Bacterial resistance: Ampicillin, 100 μg/mL
  Growth temperature: 30°C
  Growth strain: NEB Stable
  Growth instructions: Stbl3
  Copy number: High Copy
Gene/Insert 1
  Gene/Insert name: hCAR (alt name: human CAR variant 1)
  Species: H. sapiens (human)
  Insert size (bp): 1095
  GenBank ID: NM_001338
  Entrez Gene: CXADR (a.k.a. CAR, CAR4/6, HCAR)
  Promoter: hSynapsin
  Tag / fusion protein: Myc (C terminal on insert)
  Cloning method: Restriction Enzyme; 5′ cloning site AscI (not destroyed); 3′ cloning site PacI (not destroyed)
  Sequencing primers: 5′ CCAAATTGCGCATCCCCTATC
Gene/Insert 2
  Gene/Insert name: GCaMP6f (alt name: GCaMP6 fast)
  Species: Synthetic
  Insert size (bp): 1350
  Promoter: hSynapsin
  Tag / fusion protein: 6xHis (N terminal on insert); T7 (N terminal on insert); Xpress (N terminal on insert)
  Cloning method: Restriction Enzyme; 5′ cloning site PacI (not destroyed); 3′ cloning site SpeI (destroyed during cloning)
  Sequencing primers: 5′ AAAAGCTCCTGGTGTTGC; 3′ GCAGCGTATCCACATAGCG
Resource information
  A portion of this plasmid was derived from a plasmid made by: Backbone comes from plasmid pAAV-Ef1a-DIO-{ChETA-EYFP} (Addgene, Plasmid #26968); W3SL cassette comes from plasmid pAAV-CW3SL-EGFP (Addgene, Plasmid #61463).
Terms and licenses: Academic/Nonprofit Terms; Industry Terms: Not Available to Industry
How to cite: pAAV-hSyn-DIO {hCAR}off-{GCaMP6f}on-W3SL was a gift from Adam Kepecs (Addgene plasmid # 111394 ; http://n2t.net/addgene:111394 ; RRID:Addgene_111394)
