[The description below was written by a language model from this plasmid's Addgene catalogue record and pLannotate feature annotations shown in this document.]
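Description:
pAAV-hSyn-DIO {hCAR}off-{GCaMP6f}on-W3SL is an AAV transfer plasmid for neuron-specific mammalian expression, built on a pAAV backbone of about 6.6 kb in total. It is maintained in bacteria at high copy through a ColE1/pUC-type origin with ampicillin resistance, and it also carries an f1 origin. The expression cassette lies between AAV2 inverted terminal repeats, which allow the intervening DNA to be packaged into recombinant AAV particles. The depositor's sequence shows two complete ITRs. In the repository's sequencing result, which is 12 nt shorter, the upstream ITR is annotated only as fragments. This may reflect the difficulty of sequencing these repeats or a partial ITR deletion.

The human synapsin I promoter drives a Cre-dependent switch cassette bounded by paired lox2272 and loxP sites in opposing orientations (a DIO/FLEx arrangement). Inside it, human CAR (CXADR variant 1, with a C-terminal Myc tag) sits in the sense orientation, while GCaMP6f, carrying its N-terminal 6xHis, T7 and Xpress tags, sits inverted. Without Cre, neurons express hCAR, the receptor that makes them efficiently infectable by canine adenovirus type 2 (CAV-2). When Cre is supplied, recombination flips the cassette and locks it in place, turning hCAR off and placing the fast calcium sensor GCaMP6f under the promoter. Downstream is the W3SL cassette, seen in the annotations as truncated WPRE and SV40 polyadenylation fragments. This compact element enhances transcript expression and provides 3' end processing while saving packaging capacity for the two open reading frames. The construct was designed for a receptor complementation strategy that overcomes CAV-2 tropism, enabling efficient retrograde targeting of projection neurons followed by calcium imaging.
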