Features (pLannotate 1.2.2; 23 found; start..end, strand, type, name):
      1..141     -  repeat_region  AAV2 ITR: inverted terminal repeat of adeno-associated virus serotype 2 inverted
    186..633     +  promoter       hSyn promoter: human synapsin I promoter; confers neuron-specific expression (Kügler et al., 2003)
    647..664     +  misc_feature   MCS (fragment): pUC18/19 multiple cloning site
    671..704     +  protein_bind   lox2272: Cre-mediated recombination occurs in the 8-bp core sequence (GGATACTT). lox2272 sites are compatible with each other, but incompatible with loxP or loxN sites (Lee and Saito, 1988). Cre recombinase
    705..754     -  intron         β-globin intron (fragment): internally truncated intron from human β-globin
    755..788     +  protein_bind   loxP: Cre-mediated recombination occurs in the 8-bp core sequence (GCATACAT). Cre recombinase
    800..1894    +  CDS            CXADR: CXAR_HUMAN - Also known as CAR. Experimental evidence at protein level: Swiss-Prot protein existence level 1. (Microbial infection) Acts as a receptor for Coxsackievirus B1 to B6. From Homo sapiens (Human).
   1938..3288    -  CDS            GCaMP6f (fragment): improved fluorescent protein-based calcium sensor (Chen et al., 2013)
   3310..3343    -  protein_bind   lox2272: Cre-mediated recombination occurs in the 8-bp core sequence (GGATACTT). lox2272 sites are compatible with each other, but incompatible with loxP or loxN sites (Lee and Saito, 1988). Cre recombinase
   3344..3393    -  intron         β-globin intron (fragment): internally truncated intron from human β-globin
   3394..3427    -  protein_bind   loxP: Cre-mediated recombination occurs in the 8-bp core sequence (GCATACAT). Cre recombinase
   3444..3601    +  misc_feature   WPRE (fragment): woodchuck hepatitis virus posttranscriptional regulatory element
   3607..3691    +  misc_feature   WPRE (fragment): woodchuck hepatitis virus posttranscriptional regulatory element
   3690..3733    -  polyA_signal   SV40 poly(A) signal (fragment): SV40 polyadenylation signal
   3737..3804    -  polyA_signal   SV40 poly(A) signal (fragment): SV40 polyadenylation signal
   3877..4017    +  repeat_region  AAV2 ITR: inverted terminal repeat of adeno-associated virus serotype 2 inverted
   4022..4073    -  misc_feature   bom (fragment): basis of mobility region from pBR322
   4092..4547    +  rep_origin     f1 ori (sequence partly withheld): f1 bacteriophage origin of replication; arrow indicates direction of (+) strand synthesis
   4548..4597    -  misc_feature   bom (fragment): basis of mobility region from pBR322
   4699..4734    -  CDS            rop (fragment): Rop protein, which maintains plasmids at low copy number; rop
   4829..4933    +  promoter       AmpR promoter: bla
   4934..5794    +  CDS            AmpR: β-lactamase; bla; confers resistance to ampicillin, carbenicillin, and related antibiotics
   5965..6553    +  rep_origin     ori: high-copy-number ColE1/pMB1/pBR322/pUC origin of replication
>Addgene plasmid #111394 | pAAV-hSyn-DIO {hCAR}off-{GCaMP6f}on-W3SL | depositor full sequence | sequence record 209260 | pAAV-hSyn-DIO {hCAR}off-{GCaMP6f}on-W3SL sequence 6615 bps
CCTGCAGGCAGCTGCGCGCTCGCTCGCTCACTGAGGCCGCCCGGGCAAAGCCCGGGCGTCGGGCGACCTT
TGGTCGCCCGGCCTCAGTGAGCGAGCGAGCGCGCAGAGAGGGAGTGGCCAACTCCATCACTAGGGGTTCC
TGCGGCCGCACGCGTGTGTCTAGACTGCAGAGGGCCCTGCGTATGAGTGCAAGTGGGTTTTAGGACCAGG
ATGAGGCGGGGTGGGGGTGCCTACCTGACGACCGACCCCGACCCACTGGACAAGCACCCAACCCCCATTC
CCCAAATTGCGCATCCCCTATCAGAGAGGGGGAGGGGAAACAGGATGCGGCGAGGCGCGTGCGCACTGCC
AGCTTCAGCACCGCGGACAGTGCCTTCGCCCCCGCCTGGCGGCGCGCGCCACCGCCGCCTCAGCACTGAA
GGCGCGCTGACGTCACTCGCCGGTCCCCCGCAAACTCCCCTTCCCGGCCACCTTGGTCGCGTCCGCGCCG
CCGCCGGCCCAGCCGGACCGCACCACGCGAGGCGCGAGATAGGGGGGCACGGGCGCGACCATCTGCGCTG
CGGCGCCGGCGACTCAGCGCTGCCTCAGTCTGCGGTGGGCAGCGGAGGAGTCGTGTCGTGCCTGAGAGCG
CAGTCGAGAAGGTACCGGATCCTCTAGAGTCGACTCCGGAATAACTTCGTATAGGATACTTTATACGAAG
TTATGCAGAATGGTAGCTGGATTGTAGCTGCTATTAGCAATATGAAACCTCTTAATAACTTCGTATAGCA
TACATTATACGAAGTTATGGCGCGCCACCATGGCGCTCCTGCTGTGCTTCGTGCTCCTGTGCGGAGTAGT
GGATTTCGCCAGAAGTTTGAGTATCACTACTCCTGAAGAGATGATTGAAAAAGCCAAAGGGGAAACTGCC
TATCTGCCGTGCAAATTTACGCTTAGTCCCGAAGACCAGGGACCGCTGGACATCGAGTGGCTGATATCAC
CAGCTGATAATCAGAAGGTGGATCAAGTGATTATTTTATATTCTGGAGACAAAATTTATGATGACTACTA
TCCAGATCTGAAAGGCCGAGTACATTTTACGAGTAATGATCTCAAATCTGGTGATGCATCAATAAATGTA
ACGAATTTACAACTGTCAGATATTGGCACATATCAGTGCAAAGTGAAAAAAGCTCCTGGTGTTGCAAATA
AGAAGATTCATCTGGTAGTTCTTGTTAAGCCTTCAGGTGCGAGATGTTACGTTGATGGATCTGAAGAAAT
TGGAAGTGACTTTAAGATAAAATGTGAACCAAAAGAAGGTTCACTTCCATTACAGTATGAGTGGCAAAAA
TTGTCTGACTCACAGAAAATGCCCACTTCATGGTTAGCAGAAATGACTTCATCTGTTATATCTGTAAAAA
ATGCCTCTTCTGAGTACTCTGGGACATACAGCTGTACAGTCAGAAACAGAGTGGGCTCTGATCAGTGCCT
GTTGCGTCTAAACGTTGTCCCTCCTTCAAATAAAGCTGGACTAATTGCAGGAGCCATTATAGGAACTTTG
CTTGCTCTAGCGCTCATTGGTCTTATCATCTTTTGCTGTCGTAAAAAGCGCAGAGAAGAAAAATATGAAA
AGGAAGTTCATCACGATATCAGGGAAGATGTGCCACCTCCAAAGAGCCGTACGTCCACTGCCAGAAGCTA
CATCGGCAGTAATCATTCATCCCTGGGGTCCATGTCTCCTTCCAACATGGAAGGATATTCCAAGACTCAG
TATAACCAAGTACCAAGTGAAGACTTTGAACGCACTCCTCAGAGTCCGACTCTCCCACCTGCTAAGGTAG
CTGCCCCTAATCTAAGTCGAATGGGTGCGATTCCTGTGATGATTCCAGCACAGAGCAAGGATGGGTCTAT
AGTAGAGCAGAAGCTGATCAGCGAGGAGGACCTGTAATTAATTAATTACTTCGCTGTCATCATTTGTACA
AACTCTTCGTAGTTTACCTGACCATCCCCATCGATGTCTGCTTCCCTGATCATTTCATCAACCTCTTCAT
CTGTTAACTTCTCTCCAAGGTTTGTCATCACGTGGCGAAGCTCTGCTGCACTGATGTAGCCATTGCCATC
CTTATCAAACACACCGAACGCTTCTCTAATTTCTTCTTCCGTGTCCCTGTATTTCATTTTTCTTGCCATC
ATTGTCAGGAACTCAGGGAAGTCGATTGTGCCGTCACCGTCGGCATCTACTTCATTGATCATGTCCTGCA
GCTCTGCTTCTGTGGGGTTCTGCCCCAGAGACCGCATCACCGTCCCCAGCTCCTTGGTTGTTATTGTCCC
ATCCCCGTCCTTGTCAAATAGGGAGAATTCCTCTTTAAATTCTGCGATCTGCTCTTCAGTCAGTTGGTCC
GGCAGGTTGTACTCCAGCTTGTGCCCCAGGATGTTGCCGTCCTCCTTGAAGTCGATGCCCTTCAGCTCGA
TGCGGTTCACCAGGGTGTCGCCCTCGAACTTCACCTCGGCGCGGGTCTTGTAGTTGCCGTCGTCCTTGAA
GAAGATGGTGCGCTCCTGGATGTAGCCTTCGGGCATGGCGGACTTGAAGAAGTCGTGCTGCTTCATGTGG
TCGGGGTAGCGGCTGAAGCACTGCACGCCGTAGGTCAGGGTGGTCACGAGGGTGGGCCAGGGCACGGGCA
GCTTGCCGGTGGTGCAGATGAACTTCAGGGTCAGCTTGCCGTAGGTGGCATCGCCCTCACCCTCGCCGGA
CACGCTGAACTTGTGGCCGTTTACGTCGCCGTCCAGCTCGACCAGGATGGGCACCACCCCGGTGAACAGC
TCCTCGCCCTTGCTCACCATGCTCCCTCCGGTACCGCCCTTGTACAGCTCGTCCATGCCGAGAGTGATCC
CGGCGGCGGTCACGAACTCCAGCAGGACCATGTGATCGCGCTTCTCGTTGGGGTCTTTCGAAAGTTTGGA
CTGCACGCTCAGGTAGTGGTTGTCGGGCAGCAGCACGGGGCCGTCGCCGATGGGGGTGTTCTGCTGGTAG
TGGTAGGCGAGCTGCACGCCGCCGTCCTCGATGTTGTGGCGGATCTTGAAGTTCGCCTTGATGCCGTTCT
TCTGCTTGTCGGCCTTGATATAGACGTTCTCGAGTGAGCTCAGCCGACCTATAGCTCTGACTGCGTGACC
TGTCTTATTCCACTTACGACGTGATGAGTCGACCATGGTGGCGAGATCCTTATCGTCATCGTCGTACAGA
TCCCGACCCATTTGCTGTCCACCAGTCATGCTAGCCATACCATGATGATGATGATGATGAGAACCCATGG
TGGCAACAGCGCTACTAGCATAACTTCGTATAAAGTATCCTATACGAAGTTATTTGCCTTAACCCAGAAA
TTATCACTGTTATTCTTTAGAATGGTGCAAAGAATAACTTCGTATAATGTATGCTATACGAAGTTATGAA
TTCCGCTCGAGATAATCAACCTCTGGATTACAAAATTTGTGAAAGATTGACTGGTATTCTTAACTATGTT
GCTCCTTTTACGCTATGTGGATACGCTGCTTTAATGCCTTTGTATCATGCTATTGCTTCCCGTATGGCTT
TCATTTTCTCCTCCTTGTATAAATCCTGGTTAGTTCTTGCCACGGCGGAACTCATCGCCGCCTGCCTTGC
CCGCTGCTGGACAGGGGCTCGGCTGTTGGGCACTGACAATTCCGTGGTGTTTATTTGTGAAATTTGTGAT
GCTATTGCTTTATTTGTAACCATCTAGCTTTATTTGTGAAATTTGTGATGCTATTGCTTTATTTGTAACC
ATTATAAGCTGCAATAAACAAGTTAACAACAACAATTGCATTCATTTTATGTTTCAGGTTCAGGGGGAGA
TGTGGGAGGTTTTTTAAAGCGGCCGCAGGAACCCCTAGTGATGGAGTTGGCCACTCCCTCTCTGCGCGCT
CGCTCGCTCACTGAGGCCGGGCGACCAAAGGTCGCCCGACGCCCGGGCTTTGCCCGGGCGGCCTCAGTGA
GCGAGCGAGCGCGCAGCTGCCTGCAGGGGCGCCTGATGCGGTATTTTCTCCTTACGCATCTGTGCGGTAT
TTCACACCGCATA
[142 nt withheld, positions 4074-4215]
C
[141 nt withheld, positions 4217-4357]
CCTTTGACGTTGGAGTCCACGTTCTTT
[37 nt withheld, positions 4385-4421]
ACTCTATCTCGGGCTATTCTTTTGATTTATAAGGGATTTTGCCGATTTCGGTCTATTGGTTAAAAAATGA
GCTGATTTAACAAAAATTTAACGCGAATTTTAACAAAATATTAACGTTTACAATTTTATGGTGCACTCTC
AGTACAATCTGCTCTGATGCCGCATAGTTAAGCCAGCCCCGACACCCGCCAACACCCGCTGACGCGCCCT
GACGGGCTTGTCTGCTCCCGGCATCCGCTTACAGACAAGCTGTGACCGTCTCCGGGAGCTGCATGTGTCA
GAGGTTTTCACCGTCATCACCGAAACGCGCGAGACGAAAGGGCCTCGTGATACGCCTATTTTTATAGGTT
AATGTCATGATAATAATGGTTTCTTAGACGTCAGGTGGCACTTTTCGGGGAAATGTGCGCGGAACCCCTA
TTTGTTTATTTTTCTAAATACATTCAAATATGTATCCGCTCATGAGACAATAACCCTGATAAATGCTTCA
ATAATATTGAAAAAGGAAGAGTATGAGTATTCAACATTTCCGTGTCGCCCTTATTCCCTTTTTTGCGGCA
TTTTGCCTTCCTGTTTTTGCTCACCCAGAAACGCTGGTGAAAGTAAAAGATGCTGAAGATCAGTTGGGTG
CACGAGTGGGTTACATCGAACTGGATCTCAACAGCGGTAAGATCCTTGAGAGTTTTCGCCCCGAAGAACG
TTTTCCAATGATGAGCACTTTTAAAGTTCTGCTATGTGGCGCGGTATTATCCCGTATTGACGCCGGGCAA
GAGCAACTCGGTCGCCGCATACACTATTCTCAGAATGACTTGGTTGAGTACTCACCAGTCACAGAAAAGC
ATCTTACGGATGGCATGACAGTAAGAGAATTATGCAGTGCTGCCATAACCATGAGTGATAACACTGCGGC
CAACTTACTTCTGACAACGATCGGAGGACCGAAGGAGCTAACCGCTTTTTTGCACAACATGGGGGATCAT
GTAACTCGCCTTGATCGTTGGGAACCGGAGCTGAATGAAGCCATACCAAACGACGAGCGTGACACCACGA
TGCCTGTAGCAATGGCAACAACGTTGCGCAAACTATTAACTGGCGAACTACTTACTCTAGCTTCCCGGCA
ACAATTAATAGACTGGATGGAGGCGGATAAAGTTGCAGGACCACTTCTGCGCTCGGCCCTTCCGGCTGGC
TGGTTTATTGCTGATAAATCTGGAGCCGGTGAGCGTGGGTCTCGCGGTATCATTGCAGCACTGGGGCCAG
ATGGTAAGCCCTCCCGTATCGTAGTTATCTACACGACGGGGAGTCAGGCAACTATGGATGAACGAAATAG
ACAGATCGCTGAGATAGGTGCCTCACTGATTAAGCATTGGTAACTGTCAGACCAAGTTTACTCATATATA
CTTTAGATTGATTTAAAACTTCATTTTTAATTTAAAAGGATCTAGGTGAAGATCCTTTTTGATAATCTCA
TGACCAAAATCCCTTAACGTGAGTTTTCGTTCCACTGAGCGTCAGACCCCGTAGAAAAGATCAAAGGATC
TTCTTGAGATCCTTTTTTTCTGCGCGTAATCTGCTGCTTGCAAACAAAAAAACCACCGCTACCAGCGGTG
GTTTGTTTGCCGGATCAAGAGCTACCAACTCTTTTTCCGAAGGTAACTGGCTTCAGCAGAGCGCAGATAC
CAAATACTGTTCTTCTAGTGTAGCCGTAGTTAGGCCACCACTTCAAGAACTCTGTAGCACCGCCTACATA
CCTCGCTCTGCTAATCCTGTTACCAGTGGCTGCTGCCAGTGGCGATAAGTCGTGTCTTACCGGGTTGGAC
TCAAGACGATAGTTACCGGATAAGGCGCAGCGGTCGGGCTGAACGGGGGGTTCGTGCACACAGCCCAGCT
TGGAGCGAACGACCTACACCGAACTGAGATACCTACAGCGTGAGCTATGAGAAAGCGCCACGCTTCCCGA
AGGGAGAAAGGCGGACAGGTATCCGGTAAGCGGCAGGGTCGGAACAGGAGAGCGCACGAGGGAGCTTCCA
GGGGGAAACGCCTGGTATCTTTATAGTCCTGTCGGGTTTCGCCACCTCTGACTTGAGCGTCGATTTTTGT
GATGCTCGTCAGGGGGGCGGAGCCTATGGAAAAACGCCAGCAACGCGGCCTTTTTACGGTTCCTGGCCTT
TTGCTGGCCTTTTGCTCACATGTT
