Features (pLannotate 1.2.2; 24 found; start..end, strand, type, name):
     12..39      +  repeat_region  AAV2 ITR (fragment): inverted terminal repeat of adeno-associated virus serotype 2 inverted
     68..95      +  repeat_region  AAV2 ITR (fragment): inverted terminal repeat of adeno-associated virus serotype 2 inverted
    175..622     +  promoter       hSyn promoter: human synapsin I promoter; confers neuron-specific expression (Kügler et al., 2003)
    636..653     +  misc_feature   MCS (fragment): pUC18/19 multiple cloning site
    660..693     +  protein_bind   lox2272: Cre-mediated recombination occurs in the 8-bp core sequence (GGATACTT). lox2272 sites are compatible with each other, but incompatible with loxP or loxN sites (Lee and Saito, 1988). Cre recombinase
    694..743     -  intron         β-globin intron (fragment): internally truncated intron from human β-globin
    744..777     +  protein_bind   loxP: Cre-mediated recombination occurs in the 8-bp core sequence (GCATACAT). Cre recombinase
    789..1883    +  CDS            CXADR: CXAR_HUMAN - Also known as CAR. Experimental evidence at protein level: Swiss-Prot protein existence level 1. (Microbial infection) Acts as a receptor for Coxsackievirus B1 to B6. From Homo sapiens (Human).
   1927..3277    -  CDS            GCaMP6f (fragment): improved fluorescent protein-based calcium sensor (Chen et al., 2013)
   3299..3332    -  protein_bind   lox2272: Cre-mediated recombination occurs in the 8-bp core sequence (GGATACTT). lox2272 sites are compatible with each other, but incompatible with loxP or loxN sites (Lee and Saito, 1988). Cre recombinase
   3333..3382    -  intron         β-globin intron (fragment): internally truncated intron from human β-globin
   3383..3416    -  protein_bind   loxP: Cre-mediated recombination occurs in the 8-bp core sequence (GCATACAT). Cre recombinase
   3433..3590    +  misc_feature   WPRE (fragment): woodchuck hepatitis virus posttranscriptional regulatory element
   3596..3680    +  misc_feature   WPRE (fragment): woodchuck hepatitis virus posttranscriptional regulatory element
   3679..3722    -  polyA_signal   SV40 poly(A) signal (fragment): SV40 polyadenylation signal
   3726..3793    -  polyA_signal   SV40 poly(A) signal (fragment): SV40 polyadenylation signal
   3866..4006    +  repeat_region  AAV2 ITR: inverted terminal repeat of adeno-associated virus serotype 2 inverted
   4011..4062    -  misc_feature   bom (fragment): basis of mobility region from pBR322
   4081..4536    +  rep_origin     f1 ori (sequence partly withheld): f1 bacteriophage origin of replication; arrow indicates direction of (+) strand synthesis
   4537..4586    -  misc_feature   bom (fragment): basis of mobility region from pBR322
   4688..4723    -  CDS            rop (fragment): Rop protein, which maintains plasmids at low copy number; rop
   4818..4922    +  promoter       AmpR promoter: bla
   4923..5783    +  CDS            AmpR: β-lactamase; bla; confers resistance to ampicillin, carbenicillin, and related antibiotics
   5954..6542    +  rep_origin     ori: high-copy-number ColE1/pMB1/pBR322/pUC origin of replication
>Addgene plasmid #111394 | pAAV-hSyn-DIO {hCAR}off-{GCaMP6f}on-W3SL | addgene full sequence | sequence record 212394 | Addgene NGS Result
CCTGCAGGCAGCTGCGCGCTCGCTCGCTCACTGAGGCCGCCCGGGCGTCGGGCGACCTTTGGTCGCCCGG
CCTCAGTGAGCGAGCGAGCGCGCAGAGAGGGAGTGGCCAACTCCATCACTAGGGGTTCCTGCGGCCGCAC
GCGTGTGTCTAGACTGCAGAGGGCCCTGCGTATGAGTGCAAGTGGGTTTTAGGACCAGGATGAGGCGGGG
TGGGGGTGCCTACCTGACGACCGACCCCGACCCACTGGACAAGCACCCAACCCCCATTCCCCAAATTGCG
CATCCCCTATCAGAGAGGGGGAGGGGAAACAGGATGCGGCGAGGCGCGTGCGCACTGCCAGCTTCAGCAC
CGCGGACAGTGCCTTCGCCCCCGCCTGGCGGCGCGCGCCACCGCCGCCTCAGCACTGAAGGCGCGCTGAC
GTCACTCGCCGGTCCCCCGCAAACTCCCCTTCCCGGCCACCTTGGTCGCGTCCGCGCCGCCGCCGGCCCA
GCCGGACCGCACCACGCGAGGCGCGAGATAGGGGGGCACGGGCGCGACCATCTGCGCTGCGGCGCCGGCG
ACTCAGCGCTGCCTCAGTCTGCGGTGGGCAGCGGAGGAGTCGTGTCGTGCCTGAGAGCGCAGTCGAGAAG
GTACCGGATCCTCTAGAGTCGACTCCGGAATAACTTCGTATAGGATACTTTATACGAAGTTATGCAGAAT
GGTAGCTGGATTGTAGCTGCTATTAGCAATATGAAACCTCTTAATAACTTCGTATAGCATACATTATACG
AAGTTATGGCGCGCCACCATGGCGCTCCTGCTGTGCTTCGTGCTCCTGTGCGGAGTAGTGGATTTCGCCA
GAAGTTTGAGTATCACTACTCCTGAAGAGATGATTGAAAAAGCCAAAGGGGAAACTGCCTATCTGCCGTG
CAAATTTACGCTTAGTCCCGAAGACCAGGGACCGCTGGACATCGAGTGGCTGATATCACCAGCTGATAAT
CAGAAGGTGGATCAAGTGATTATTTTATATTCTGGAGACAAAATTTATGATGACTACTATCCAGATCTGA
AAGGCCGAGTACATTTTACGAGTAATGATCTCAAATCTGGTGATGCATCAATAAATGTAACGAATTTACA
ACTGTCAGATATTGGCACATATCAGTGCAAAGTGAAAAAAGCTCCTGGTGTTGCAAATAAGAAGATTCAT
CTGGTAGTTCTTGTTAAGCCTTCAGGTGCGAGATGTTACGTTGATGGATCTGAAGAAATTGGAAGTGACT
TTAAGATAAAATGTGAACCAAAAGAAGGTTCACTTCCATTACAGTATGAGTGGCAAAAATTGTCTGACTC
ACAGAAAATGCCCACTTCATGGTTAGCAGAAATGACTTCATCTGTTATATCTGTAAAAAATGCCTCTTCT
GAGTACTCTGGGACATACAGCTGTACAGTCAGAAACAGAGTGGGCTCTGATCAGTGCCTGTTGCGTCTAA
ACGTTGTCCCTCCTTCAAATAAAGCTGGACTAATTGCAGGAGCCATTATAGGAACTTTGCTTGCTCTAGC
GCTCATTGGTCTTATCATCTTTTGCTGTCGTAAAAAGCGCAGAGAAGAAAAATATGAAAAGGAAGTTCAT
CACGATATCAGGGAAGATGTGCCACCTCCAAAGAGCCGTACGTCCACTGCCAGAAGCTACATCGGCAGTA
ATCATTCATCCCTGGGGTCCATGTCTCCTTCCAACATGGAAGGATATTCCAAGACTCAGTATAACCAAGT
ACCAAGTGAAGACTTTGAACGCACTCCTCAGAGTCCGACTCTCCCACCTGCTAAGGTAGCTGCCCCTAAT
CTAAGTCGAATGGGTGCGATTCCTGTGATGATTCCAGCACAGAGCAAGGATGGGTCTATAGTAGAGCAGA
AGCTGATCAGCGAGGAGGACCTGTAATTAATTAATTACTTCGCTGTCATCATTTGTACAAACTCTTCGTA
GTTTACCTGACCATCCCCATCGATGTCTGCTTCCCTGATCATTTCATCAACCTCTTCATCTGTTAACTTC
TCTCCAAGGTTTGTCATCACGTGGCGAAGCTCTGCTGCACTGATGTAGCCATTGCCATCCTTATCAAACA
CACCGAACGCTTCTCTAATTTCTTCTTCCGTGTCCCTGTATTTCATTTTTCTTGCCATCATTGTCAGGAA
CTCAGGGAAGTCGATTGTGCCGTCACCGTCGGCATCTACTTCATTGATCATGTCCTGCAGCTCTGCTTCT
GTGGGGTTCTGCCCCAGAGACCGCATCACCGTCCCCAGCTCCTTGGTTGTTATTGTCCCATCCCCGTCCT
TGTCAAATAGGGAGAATTCCTCTTTAAATTCTGCGATCTGCTCTTCAGTCAGTTGGTCCGGCAGGTTGTA
CTCCAGCTTGTGCCCCAGGATGTTGCCGTCCTCCTTGAAGTCGATGCCCTTCAGCTCGATGCGGTTCACC
AGGGTGTCGCCCTCGAACTTCACCTCGGCGCGGGTCTTGTAGTTGCCGTCGTCCTTGAAGAAGATGGTGC
GCTCCTGGATGTAGCCTTCGGGCATGGCGGACTTGAAGAAGTCGTGCTGCTTCATGTGGTCGGGGTAGCG
GCTGAAGCACTGCACGCCGTAGGTCAGGGTGGTCACGAGGGTGGGCCAGGGCACGGGCAGCTTGCCGGTG
GTGCAGATGAACTTCAGGGTCAGCTTGCCGTAGGTGGCATCGCCCTCACCCTCGCCGGACACGCTGAACT
TGTGGCCGTTTACGTCGCCGTCCAGCTCGACCAGGATGGGCACCACCCCGGTGAACAGCTCCTCGCCCTT
GCTCACCATGCTCCCTCCGGTACCGCCCTTGTACAGCTCGTCCATGCCGAGAGTGATCCCGGCGGCGGTC
ACGAACTCCAGCAGGACCATGTGATCGCGCTTCTCGTTGGGGTCTTTCGAAAGTTTGGACTGCACGCTCA
GGTAGTGGTTGTCGGGCAGCAGCACGGGGCCGTCGCCGATGGGGGTGTTCTGCTGGTAGTGGTAGGCGAG
CTGCACGCCGCCGTCCTCGATGTTGTGGCGGATCTTGAAGTTCGCCTTGATGCCGTTCTTCTGCTTGTCG
GCCTTGATATAGACGTTCTCGAGTGAGCTCAGCCGACCTATAGCTCTGACTGCGTGACCTGTCTTATTCC
ACTTACGACGTGATGAGTCGACCATGGTGGCGAGATCCTTATCGTCATCGTCGTACAGATCCCGACCCAT
TTGCTGTCCACCAGTCATGCTAGCCATACCATGATGATGATGATGATGAGAACCCATGGTGGCAACAGCG
CTACTAGCATAACTTCGTATAAAGTATCCTATACGAAGTTATTTGCCTTAACCCAGAAATTATCACTGTT
ATTCTTTAGAATGGTGCAAAGAATAACTTCGTATAATGTATGCTATACGAAGTTATGAATTCCGCTCGAG
ATAATCAACCTCTGGATTACAAAATTTGTGAAAGATTGACTGGTATTCTTAACTATGTTGCTCCTTTTAC
GCTATGTGGATACGCTGCTTTAATGCCTTTGTATCATGCTATTGCTTCCCGTATGGCTTTCATTTTCTCC
TCCTTGTATAAATCCTGGTTAGTTCTTGCCACGGCGGAACTCATCGCCGCCTGCCTTGCCCGCTGCTGGA
CAGGGGCTCGGCTGTTGGGCACTGACAATTCCGTGGTGTTTATTTGTGAAATTTGTGATGCTATTGCTTT
ATTTGTAACCATCTAGCTTTATTTGTGAAATTTGTGATGCTATTGCTTTATTTGTAACCATTATAAGCTG
CAATAAACAAGTTAACAACAACAATTGCATTCATTTTATGTTTCAGGTTCAGGGGGAGATGTGGGAGGTT
TTTTAAAGCGGCCGCAGGAACCCCTAGTGATGGAGTTGGCCACTCCCTCTCTGCGCGCTCGCTCGCTCAC
TGAGGCCGGGCGACCAAAGGTCGCCCGACGCCCGGGCTTTGCCCGGGCGGCCTCAGTGAGCGAGCGAGCG
CGCAGCTGCCTGCAGGGGCGCCTGATGCGGTATTTTCTCCTTACGCATCTGTGCGGTATTTCACACCGCA
TA
[95 nt withheld, positions 4063-4157]
T
[46 nt withheld, positions 4159-4204]
C
[141 nt withheld, positions 4206-4346]
CCTTTGACGTTGGAGTCCACGTTCTTT
[37 nt withheld, positions 4374-4410]
ACTCTATCTCGGGCTATTCTTTTGATTTATAAGGGATTTTGCCGATTTCGGTCTATTGGTTAAAAAATGA
GCTGATTTAACAAAAATTTAACGCGAATTTTAACAAAATATTAACGTTTACAATTTTATGGTGCACTCTC
AGTACAATCTGCTCTGATGCCGCATAGTTAAGCCAGCCCCGACACCCGCCAACACCCGCTGACGCGCCCT
GACGGGCTTGTCTGCTCCCGGCATCCGCTTACAGACAAGCTGTGACCGTCTCCGGGAGCTGCATGTGTCA
GAGGTTTTCACCGTCATCACCGAAACGCGCGAGACGAAAGGGCCTCGTGATACGCCTATTTTTATAGGTT
AATGTCATGATAATAATGGTTTCTTAGACGTCAGGTGGCACTTTTCGGGGAAATGTGCGCGGAACCCCTA
TTTGTTTATTTTTCTAAATACATTCAAATATGTATCCGCTCATGAGACAATAACCCTGATAAATGCTTCA
ATAATATTGAAAAAGGAAGAGTATGAGTATTCAACATTTCCGTGTCGCCCTTATTCCCTTTTTTGCGGCA
TTTTGCCTTCCTGTTTTTGCTCACCCAGAAACGCTGGTGAAAGTAAAAGATGCTGAAGATCAGTTGGGTG
CACGAGTGGGTTACATCGAACTGGATCTCAACAGCGGTAAGATCCTTGAGAGTTTTCGCCCCGAAGAACG
TTTTCCAATGATGAGCACTTTTAAAGTTCTGCTATGTGGCGCGGTATTATCCCGTATTGACGCCGGGCAA
GAGCAACTCGGTCGCCGCATACACTATTCTCAGAATGACTTGGTTGAGTACTCACCAGTCACAGAAAAGC
ATCTTACGGATGGCATGACAGTAAGAGAATTATGCAGTGCTGCCATAACCATGAGTGATAACACTGCGGC
CAACTTACTTCTGACAACGATCGGAGGACCGAAGGAGCTAACCGCTTTTTTGCACAACATGGGGGATCAT
GTAACTCGCCTTGATCGTTGGGAACCGGAGCTGAATGAAGCCATACCAAACGACGAGCGTGACACCACGA
TGCCTGTAGCAATGGCAACAACGTTGCGCAAACTATTAACTGGCGAACTACTTACTCTAGCTTCCCGGCA
ACAATTAATAGACTGGATGGAGGCGGATAAAGTTGCAGGACCACTTCTGCGCTCGGCCCTTCCGGCTGGC
TGGTTTATTGCTGATAAATCTGGAGCCGGTGAGCGTGGGTCTCGCGGTATCATTGCAGCACTGGGGCCAG
ATGGTAAGCCCTCCCGTATCGTAGTTATCTACACGACGGGGAGTCAGGCAACTATGGATGAACGAAATAG
ACAGATCGCTGAGATAGGTGCCTCACTGATTAAGCATTGGTAACTGTCAGACCAAGTTTACTCATATATA
CTTTAGATTGATTTAAAACTTCATTTTTAATTTAAAAGGATCTAGGTGAAGATCCTTTTTGATAATCTCA
TGACCAAAATCCCTTAACGTGAGTTTTCGTTCCACTGAGCGTCAGACCCCGTAGAAAAGATCAAAGGATC
TTCTTGAGATCCTTTTTTTCTGCGCGTAATCTGCTGCTTGCAAACAAAAAAACCACCGCTACCAGCGGTG
GTTTGTTTGCCGGATCAAGAGCTACCAACTCTTTTTCCGAAGGTAACTGGCTTCAGCAGAGCGCAGATAC
CAAATACTGTTCTTCTAGTGTAGCCGTAGTTAGGCCACCACTTCAAGAACTCTGTAGCACCGCCTACATA
CCTCGCTCTGCTAATCCTGTTACCAGTGGCTGCTGCCAGTGGCGATAAGTCGTGTCTTACCGGGTTGGAC
TCAAGACGATAGTTACCGGATAAGGCGCAGCGGTCGGGCTGAACGGGGGGTTCGTGCACACAGCCCAGCT
TGGAGCGAACGACCTACACCGAACTGAGATACCTACAGCGTGAGCTATGAGAAAGCGCCACGCTTCCCGA
AGGGAGAAAGGCGGACAGGTATCCGGTAAGCGGCAGGGTCGGAACAGGAGAGCGCACGAGGGAGCTTCCA
GGGGGAAACGCCTGGTATCTTTATAGTCCTGTCGGGTTTCGCCACCTCTGACTTGAGCGTCGATTTTTGT
GATGCTCGTCAGGGGGGCGGAGCCTATGGAAAAACGCCAGCAACGCGGCCTTTTTACGGTTCCTGGCCTT
TTGCTGGCCTTTTGCTCACATGT
